>Addgene plasmid #35350 | pBbB4c-GFP | depositor full sequence | sequence record 43017 | pBbB4c-GFP sequence 4936 bps
GACGTCTCAGCTTTTCAGCCGCCGCCAGAACGTCGTCCGGCTGATGCCTAAATAATTCGCCGCTGCTGTT
TTATCGCCATTAAATTTCTCCAGTGCCTGTTGTGGTGTCAGTAAGCGTGGAGCGGGAGTTTTCGCCGACT
CGCGCGCCAGTTCCGGCAGTAGCAGCTGCAAAAATTGCGGCGTTAAATCCGGCGTCGGTTCCACACTTAA
AAATAGCGCCAGTCGCTCCATCATATTGCGCAGTTCACGAATATTGCCCGGCCAGTCGTAGTGCACCAGC
ACGGTTTCGCTTGCCTGTAATCCCTGGCGTAATGCGGCAGAAAACGGGGTGGAGAGCGCCGCCAGAGACA
CTTTCAAAAAGCTTTCCGCCAGTGGCAGAATATCCGCCACCCGCTCGCGCAGTGGTGGCAATTGCAGACG
CAAAATACTCAGCCGATAAAACAGGTCACGGCGAAACTGCCCTTGCCGCATATCTTCTTCCAGATTGCAG
TGAGTGGCGCTAATGACCCGCACATCCACCGGAACAGGCTGATGCCCGCCGACGCGGGTGACCTCTTTTT
CTTCCAGCACCCGCAGCAGCCGGGTCTGCAACGGCAGCGGCATTTCGCCAATCTCATCGAGAAACAGCGT
ACCTCCGTGGGCGATTTCAAACAGCCCGGCGCGACCGCCGCGTCGCGAGCCGGTAAACGCCCCTTCCTCA
TAGCCAAACAGTTCTGCTTCCAGCAGCGATTCGGCAATCGCCCCGCAGTTGACTGCAACAAACGGATGCG
ACTTTTTGCCCTGTCGCGCATCGTGGCGGGCAAAATATTCCCGATGAATCGCCTGGGCCGCCAGCTCTTT
GCCCGTCCCCGTTTCCCCCTCAATCAACACCGCTGCACTGGAGCGGGCATACAGCAAAATAGTCTGCCGT
ACTTGTTCCATCTGTGGTGATTGACCGAGCATATCGCCCAGCACGTAACGAGTTCTCAGGGCGTTGCGGG
TGGCATCGTGAGTGTTATGGCGTAACGACATGCGCGTCATATCCAGCGCATCGCTGAACGCCTGGCGCAC
GGTGGCGGCGGAATAGATAAAAATTCCGGTCATTCCGGCTTCTTCTGCCAGATCGGTAATCAGCCCCGCG
CCGACCACCGCTTCGGTGCCGTTAGCTTTTAGCTCGTTAATCTGCCCGCGTGCGTCTTCTTCGGTAATGT
AGCTACGTTGATCGAGGCGCAAATTAAAGGTTTTTTGAAACGCCACCAGTGCCGGAATAGTTTCCTGATA
AGTGACAACGCCGATAGAAGAGGTGAGTTTTCCGGCTTTTGCCAGTGCCTGTAACACATCGTAGCCGCTC
GGTTTAATCAAAATAACTGGCACTGACAGGCGGCTTTTCAGGTACGCGCCGTTAGATCCAGCGGCGATGA
TGGCGTCACAGCGTTCGTTTGCCAGTTTCTTGTGGATGTAGGTCACCGCTTTTTCAAAGCCAAGCTGGAT
AGGGGTAATGTTCGCCAGGTGATCAAACTCAAGGCTGATATCGCGAAACAGCTCGAACAGGCGCGTTACA
GATACCGTCCAGATAACCGGTTTGTCGTCATTAAGCCGTGGTGGATGTGCCATAGCGCACCGCAAAGTTA
AGAAACCGAATATTGGGTTTAGTCTTGTTTCATAATTGTTGCAATGAAACGCGGTGAAACATTGCCTGAA
ACGTTAACTGAAACGCATATTTGCGGATTAGTTCATGACTTTATCTCTAACAAATTGAAATTAAACATTT
AATTTTATTAAGGCAATTGTGGCACACCCCTTGCTTTGTCTTTATCAACGCAAATAACAAGTTGATAACA
AGAATTCAAAAGATCTTTTAAGAAGGAGATATACATATGAGTAAAGGAGAAGAACTTTTCACTGGAGTTG
TCCCAATTCTTGTTGAATTAGATGGTGATGTTAATGGGCACAAATTTTCTGTCAGTGGAGAGGGTGAAGG
TGATGCAACATACGGAAAACTTACCCTTAAATTTATTTGCACTACTGGAAAACTACCTGTTCCGTGGCCA
ACACTTGTCACTACTTTCTCTTATGGTGTTCAATGCTTTTCCCGTTATCCGGATCACATGAAACGGCATG
ACTTTTTCAAGAGTGCCATGCCCGAAGGTTATGTACAGGAACGCACTATATCTTTCAAAGATGACGGGAA
CTACAAGACGCGTGCTGAAGTCAAGTTTGAAGGTGATACCCTTGTTAATCGTATCGAGTTAAAAGGTATT
GATTTTAAAGAAGATGGAAACATTCTCGGACACAAACTGGAGTACAACTATAACTCACACAATGTATACA
TCACGGCAGACAAACAAAAGAATGGAATCAAAGCTAACTTCAAAATTCGCCACAACATTGAAGATGGCTC
CGTTCAACTAGCAGACCATTATCAACAAAATACTCCAATTGGCGATGGCCCTGTCCTTTTACCAGACAAC
CATTACCTGTCCACACAATCTGCCCTTTCGAAAGATCCCAACGAAAAGCGTGACCACATGGTCCTTCTTG
AGTTTGTAACTGCTGCTGGGATTACACATGGCATGGATGAGCTCTACAAATAAGGATCCAAACTCGAGTA
AGGATCTCCAGGCATCAAATAAAACGAAAGGCTCAGTCGAAAGACTGGGCCTTTCGTTTTATCTGTTGTT
TGTCGGTGAACGCTCTCTACTAGAGTCACACTGGCTCACCTTCGGGTGGGCCTTTCTGCGTTTATACCTA
GGCTACAGCCGATAGTCTGGAACAGCGCACTTACGGGTTGCTGCGCAACCCAAGTGCTACCGGCGCGGCA
GCGTGACCCGTGTCGGCGGCTCCAACGGCTCGCCATCGTCCAGAAAACACGGCTCATCGGGCATCGGCAG
GCGCTGCTGCCCGCGCCGTTCCCATTCCTCCGTTTCGGTCAAGGCTGGCAGGTCTGGTTCCATGCCCGGA
ATGCCGGGCTGGCTGGGCGGCTCCTCGCCGGGGCCGGTCGGTAGTTGCTGCTCGCCCGGATACAGGGTCG
GGATGCGGCGCAGGTCGCCATGCCCCAACAGCGATTCGTCCTGGTCGTCGTGATCAACCACCACGGCGGC
ACTGAACACCGACAGGCGCAACTGGTCGCGGGGCTGGCCCCACGCCACGCGGTCATTGACCACGTAGGCC
AACACGGTGCCGGGGCCGTTGAGCTTCACGACGGAGATCCAGCGCTCGGCCACCAAGTCCTTGACTGCGT
ATTGGACCGTCCGCAAAGAACGTCCGATGAGCTTGGAAAGTGTCTTCTGGCTGACCACCACGGCGTTCTG
GTGGCCCATCTGCGCCACGAGGTGATGCAGCAGCATTGCCGCCGTGGGTTTCCTCGCAATAAGCCCGGCC
CACGCCTCATGCGCTTTGCGTTCCGTTTGCACCCAGTGACCGGGCTTGTTCTTGGCTTGAATGCCGATTT
CTCTGGACTGCGTGGCCATGCTTATCTCCATGCGGTAGGGGTGCCGCACGGTTGCGGCACCATGCGCAAT
CAGCTGCAACTTTTCGGCAGCGCGACAACAATTATGCGTTGCGTAAAAGTGGCAGTCAATTACAGATTTT
CTTTAACCTACGCAATGAGCTATTGCGGGGGGTGCCGCAATGAGCTGTTGCGTACCCCCCTTTTTTAAGT
TGTTGATTTTTAAGTCTTTCGCATTTCGCCCTATATCTAGTTCTTTGGTGCCCAAAGAAGGGCACCCCTG
CGGGGTTCCCCCACGCCTTCGGCGCGGCTCCCCCTCCGGCAAAAAGTGGCCCCTCCGGGGCTTGTTGATC
GACTGCGCGGCCTTCGGCCTTGCCCAAGGTGGCGCTGCCCCCTTGGAACCCCCGCACTCGCCGCCGTGAG
GCTCGGGGGGCAGGCGGGCGGGCTTCGCCCTTCGACTGCCCCCACTCGCATAGGCTTGGGTCGTTCCAGG
CGCGTCAAGGCCAAGCCGCTGCGCGGTCGCTGCGCGAGCCTTGACCCGCCTTCCACTTGGTGTCCAACCG
GCAAGCGAAGCGCGCAGGCCGCAGGCCGGAGGCACTAGTGCTTGGATTCTCACCAATAAAAAACGCCCGG
CGGCAACCGAGCGTTCTGAACAAATCCAGATGGAGTTCTGAGGTCATTACTGGATCTATCAACAGGAGTC
CAAGCGAGCTCGATATCAAATTACGCCCCGCCCTGCCACTCATCGCAGTACTGTTGTAATTCATTAAGCA
TTCTGCCGACATGGAAGCCATCACAAACGGCATGATGAACCTGAATCGCCAGCGGCATCAGCACCTTGTC
GCCTTGCGTATAATATTTGCCCATGGTGAAAACGGGGGCGAAGAAGTTGTCCATATTGGCCACGTTTAAA
TCAAAACTGGTGAAACTCACCCAGGGATTGGCTGAGACGAAAAACATATTCTCAATAAACCCTTTAGGGA
AATAGGCCAGGTTTTCACCGTAACACGCCACATCTTGCGAATATATGTGTAGAAACTGCCGGAAATCGTC
GTGGTATTCACTCCAGAGCGATGAAAACGTTTCAGTTTGCTCATGGAAAACGGTGTAACAAGGGTGAACA
CTATCCCATATCACCAGCTCACCGTCTTTCATTGCCATACGAAATTCCGGATGAGCATTCATCAGGCGGG
CAAGAATGTGAATAAAGGCCGGATAAAACTTGTGCTTATTTTTCTTTACGGTCTTTAAAAAGGCCGTAAT
ATCCAGCTGAACGGTCTGGTTATAGGTACATTGAGCAACTGACTGAAATGCCTCAAAATGTTCTTTACGA
TGCCATTGGGATATATCAACGGTGGTATATCCAGTGATTTTTTTCTCCATTTTAGCTTCCTTAGCTCCTG
AAAATCTCGATAACTCAAAAAATACGCCCGGTAGTGATCTTATTTCATTATGGTGAAAGTTGGAACCTCT
TACGTGCCGATCAACGTCTCATTTTCGCCAGATATC
Features (pLannotate 1.2.2; 9 found; start..end, strand, type, name):
     10..1593    -  CDS            prpR: PRPR_ECOLI - Also known as yahP. Experimental evidence at protein level: Swiss-Prot protein existence level 1. Involved in the transcriptional regulation of the propionate catabolism operon. From Escherichia coli (strain K12).
   1857..2570    +  CDS            &alpha;GFP: &alpha;GFP is a basic (constitutively fluorescent) long stokes shift fluorescent protein published in 1996, derived from Aequorea victoria.
   2606..2677    +  terminator     rrnB T1 terminator: transcription terminator T1 from the E. coli rrnB gene
   2693..2720    +  terminator     T7Te terminator: phage T7 early transcription terminator
   2787..3449    -  CDS            pBBR1 Rep: replication protein for the broad-host-range plasmid pBBR1 from Bordetella bronchiseptica
   3450..4023    -  rep_origin     pBBR1 oriV (fragment): replication origin of the broad-host-range plasmid pBBR1 from Bordetella bronchiseptica; requires the pBBR1 Rep protein for replication
   4036..4130    -  terminator     lambda t0 terminator: transcription terminator from phage lambda
   4154..4810    -  CDS            cat: CAT_ECOLX - Experimental evidence at protein level: Swiss-Prot protein existence level 1. This enzyme is an effector of chloramphenicol resistance in bacteria. From Escherichia coli. This protein is used as a marker in many commonly used cloning vectors, such as pACYC184.
   4811..4913    -  promoter       cat promoter: promoter of the E. coli cat gene encoding chloramphenicol acetyltransferase
