[The description below was written by a language model from this plasmid's Addgene catalogue record and pLannotate feature annotations shown in this document.]
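Description:
pBbB4c-GFP is a bacterial expression plasmid from the BglBrick (pBb) vector series, a modular synthetic-biology platform in which replication origin, promoter system and resistance marker are combined in standardized arrangements. The full sequence is 4,936 bp, consisting of a 4,219 bp backbone and a 717 bp GFP insert. Replication depends on the broad-host-range pBBR1 system from Bordetella bronchiseptica. The feature table shows both the pBBR1 oriV (annotated as a fragment) and the Rep protein gene it requires, and the record lists the plasmid as low copy. Selection is by chloramphenicol, conferred by a chloramphenicol acetyltransferase (cat) gene driven by its own promoter and followed by a lambda t0 terminator.

The payload is a synthetic GFP coding sequence, matched by the annotation software to an Aequorea victoria-derived variant. The catalogue lists its promoter as ProE, though the promoter itself is not annotated in the feature table. Immediately upstream of GFP and on the opposite strand lies prpR, the E. coli transcriptional regulator of the propionate catabolism operon. This divergent layout is consistent with a propionate-responsive expression system in which the plasmid-borne regulator controls the promoter in the intervening region. The record does not describe the inducer or the induction behaviour. Downstream of GFP, tandem rrnB T1 and T7Te terminators stop transcription and insulate the cassette from the replication module.

With GFP as a reporter, the plasmid serves as a characterization and reference member of the BglBrick collection for assessing expression from this origin, promoter and marker combination. The reporter can be replaced with a gene of interest by restriction enzyme cloning.
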