Addgene plasmid #35350: pBbB4c-GFP
Depositing lab: Jay Keasling. Depositing organization: University of California, Berkeley. Publication: BglBrick vectors and datasheets: A synthetic biology platform for gene expression. Lee TS, Krupa RA, Zhang F, Hajimorad M, Holtz WJ, Prasad N, Lee SK, Keasling JD. J Biol Eng. 2011 Sep 20;5:12. 10.1186/1754-1611-5-12 PubMed 21933410.
Backbone
  Vector backbone: pBb
  Backbone size w/o insert (bp): 4219
  Vector type: Bacterial Expression, Synthetic Biology
Growth in bacteria
  Bacterial resistance: Chloramphenicol, 25 μg/mL
  Growth temperature: 37°C
  Growth strain: DH5alpha
  Copy number: Low Copy
Gene/Insert
  Gene/Insert name: GFP (alt name: JBEI Part ID: JPUB_000116)
  Species: Synthetic
  Insert size (bp): 717
  Promoter: ProE
  Cloning method: Restriction Enzyme
  Sequencing primers: 5′ GFP-R; 3′ GFP-F
Terms and licenses: Academic/Nonprofit Terms; Industry Terms: Not Available to Industry
Depositor comments: JBEI Part ID: JPUB_000116; Origin: BBR1
How to cite: pBbB4c-GFP was a gift from Jay Keasling (Addgene plasmid # 35350 ; http://n2t.net/addgene:35350 ; RRID:Addgene_35350)
