>Addgene plasmid #35350 | pBbB4c-GFP | addgene partial sequence | sequence record 43701 | GFP-F 5'-GGTCCTTCTTGAGTTTGTAAC-3'
TCTACAAATAAGGATCCAAACTCGAGTAAGGATCTCCAGGCATCAAATAAAACGAAAGGCTCAGTCGAAA
GACTGGGCCTTTCGTTTTATCTGTTGTTTGTCGGTGAACGCTCTCTACTAGAGTCACACTGGCTCACCTT
CGGGTGGGCCTTTCTGCGTTTATACCTAGGCTACAGCCGATAGTCTGGAACAGCGCACTTACGGGTTGCT
GCGCAACCCAAGTGCTACCGGCGCGGCAGCGTGACCCGTGTCGGCGGCTCCAACGGCTCGCCATCGTCCA
GAAAACACGGCTCATCGGGCATCGGCAGGCGCTGCTGCCCGCGCCGTTCCCATTCCTCCGTTTCGGTCAA
GGCTGGCAGGTCTGGTTCCATGCCCGGAATGCCGGGCTGGCTGGGCGGCTCCTCGCCGGGGCCGGTCGGT
AGTTGCTGCTCGCCCGGATACAGGGTCGGGATGCGGCGCAGGTCGCCATGCCCCAACAGCGATTCGTCCT
GGTCGTCGTGATCAACCACCACGGCGGCACTGAACACCGACAGGCGCAACTGGTCGCGGGGCTGGCCCCA
CGCCACGCGGTCATTGACCACGTAGGCCAACACGGTGCCGGGGCCGTTGAGCTTCACGACGGAGATCCAG
CGCTCGGCCACCAAGTCCTTGACTGCGTATTGGACCGTCCGCAAAGAACGTCCGATGAGCTTGGAAAGTG
TCTTCTGGCTGACCACCACGGCGTTCTGGTGGCCCATCTGCGCCACGAGGTGATGCAGCAGCATTGCCGC
CGTGGGTTTCCTCGCAATAAGCCCGGCCCACGCCTCATGCGCTTTGCGTTCCGTTTGCACCCAGTGACCG
GGCTTGTTCTTGGCT
