>Addgene plasmid #35350 | pBbB4c-GFP | addgene partial sequence | sequence record 43702 | GFP-R 5'-CCATCTAATTCAACAAGAATTGGGACAAC-3'
ATGTATATCTCCTTCTTAAAAGATCTTTTGAATTCTTGTTATCAACTTGTTATTTGCGTTGATAAAGACA
AAGCAAGGGGTGTGCCACAATTGCCTTAATAAAATTAAATGTTTAATTTCAATTTGTTAGAGATAAAGTC
ATGAACTAATCCGCAAATATGCGTTTCAGTTAACGTTTCAGGCAATGTTTCACCGCGTTTCATTGCAACA
ATTATGAAACAAGACTAAACCCAATATTCGGTTTCTTAACTTTGCGGTGCGCTATGGCACATCCACCACG
GCTTAATGACGACAAACCGGTTATCTGGACGGTATCTGTAACGCGCCTGTTCGAGCTGTTTCGCGATATC
AGCCTTGAGTTTGATCACCTGGCGAACATTACCCCTATCCAGCTTGGCTTTGAAAAAGCGGTGACCTACA
TCCACAAGAAACTGGCAAACGAACGCTGTGACGCCATCATCGCCGCTGGATCTAACGGCGCGTACCTGAA
AAGCCGCCTGTCAGTGCCAGTTATTTTGATTAAACCGAGCGGCTACGATGTGTTACAGGCACTGGCAAAA
GCCGGAAAACTCACCTCTTCTATCGGCGTTGTCACTTATCAGGAAACTATTCCGGCACTGGTGGCGTTTC
AAAAAACCTTTAATTTGCGCCTCGATCAACGTAGCTACATTACCGAAGAAGACGCACGCGGGCAGATTAA
CGAGCTAAAAGCTAACGGCACCGAAGCGGTGGTCGGCGCGGGGCTGATTACCGATCTGGCAGAAGAAGCC
GGAATGACCGGAATTTTTATCTATTCCGCCGCCACCGTGCGCCAGGCGTTCAGCGATGCGCTGGATATGA
CGCGCATGTCGT
